Addgene plasmid #210252: pUdO3z
Purpose: (Empty Backbone) medium-copy plasmid for bacterial expression
Depositing lab: François-Xavier Campbell-Valois. Depositing organization: University of Ottawa. Publication: pUdOs: Concise Plasmids for Bacterial and Mammalian Cells. Manigat FO, Connell LB, Stewart BN, LePabic AR, Tessier CJG, Emlaw JR, Calvert ND, Rossl A, Shuhendler AJ, daCosta CJB, Campbell-Valois FX. ACS Synth Biol. 2024 Jan 18. doi: 10.1021/acssynbio.3c00408. PubMed 38235654.
Backbone
  Vector backbone: pUdO3z
  Backbone manufacturer: Host-Microbe Interactions lab
  Backbone size (bp): 2147
  Vector type: Bacterial Expression
Growth in bacteria
  Bacterial resistance: Bleocin (Zeocin), 50 μg/mL
  Growth temperature: 37°C
  Growth strain: DH5alpha
  Copy number: Low Copy
Gene/Insert
  Cloning method: Gibson Cloning
Terms and licenses: Academic/Nonprofit Terms; Industry Terms: Not Available to Industry
How to cite: pUdO3z was a gift from François-Xavier Campbell-Valois (Addgene plasmid # 210252 ; http://n2t.net/addgene:210252 ; RRID:Addgene_210252)
