[The description below was written by a language model from this plasmid's Addgene catalogue record and pLannotate feature annotations shown in this document.]
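Description:
pUdO3z is a compact empty backbone of 2,147 bp from the pUdO series of concise plasmids, intended for expression in bacteria. It replicates from the pSC101 origin, which depends on the plasmid-encoded Rep101 (RepA) initiator protein carried immediately downstream of the origin. The record is not fully consistent on copy number: the stated purpose calls it a medium-copy plasmid, whereas the catalogue field lists it as low copy and the annotation describes pSC101 as a low-copy origin. The record does not say whether the Rep101 gene carries any copy-number-altering change that would explain this. Selection is by Zeocin/bleomycin resistance, provided by the Sh ble gene (BleoR), an antibiotic-binding protein, driven by the small synthetic bacterial EM7 promoter.

There is no insert, and the remaining annotated elements are minimal. A T7 promoter lies directly after the resistance gene on the forward strand, and a T3 promoter sits on the reverse strand at the end of the sequence. The two converge on a short intervening region that plausibly serves as the cloning site, although the record does not explicitly define one. These phage promoters could serve for transcription by the corresponding polymerases or as standard priming sites. A very short lacZα fragment upstream of EM7 is too small to be functional and is probably a remnant or a chance annotation match. No dedicated bacterial expression promoter, ribosome binding site or terminator for a gene of interest is annotated, so users would likely supply these with their insert. Gibson assembly is listed as the cloning method. The plasmid suits work that calls for a small, Zeocin-selectable vector with a pSC101 replicon.
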