Features (pLannotate 1.2.2; 7 found; start..end, strand, type, name):
      1..223     +  rep_origin     pSC101 ori: low-copy replication origin that requires the Rep101 protein
    271..1221    +  CDS            Rep101: RepA protein needed for replication with the pSC101 origin; rep101
   1561..1578    +  CDS            lacZα (fragment): LacZα fragment of β-galactosidase; lacZ fragment
   1581..1628    +  promoter       EM7 promoter: synthetic bacterial promoter&nbsp
   1647..2021    +  CDS            BleoR: antibiotic-binding protein; Sh ble from Streptoalloteichus hindustanus; confers resistance to bleomycin, phleomycin, and Zeocin™
   2022..2040    +  promoter       T7 promoter: promoter for bacteriophage T7 RNA polymerase
   2129..2147    -  promoter       T3 promoter: promoter for bacteriophage T3 RNA polymerase
>Addgene plasmid #210252 | pUdO3z | addgene full sequence | sequence record 458879 | Addgene NGS Result
GAGTTATACACAGGGCTGGGATCTATTCTTTTTATCTTTTTTTATTCTTTCTTTATTCTATAAATTATAA
CCACTTGAATATAAACAAAAAAAACACACAAAGGTCTAGCGGAATTTACAGAGGGTCTAGCAGAATTTAC
AAGTTTTCCAGCAAAGGTCTAGCAGAATTTACAGATACCCACAACTCAAAGGAAAAGGACATGTAATTAT
CATTGACTAGCCCATCTCAATTGGTATAGTGATTAAAATCACCTAGACCAATTGAGATGTATGTCTGAAT
TAGTTGTTTTCAAAGCAAATGAACTAGCGATTAGTCGCTATGACTTAACGGAGCATGAAACCAAGCTAAT
TTTATGCTGTGTGGCACTACTCAACCCCACGATTGAAAACCCTACAAGGAAAGAACGGACGGTATCGTTC
ACTTATAACCAATACGCTCAGATGATGAACATCAGTAGGGAAAATGCTTATGGTGTATTAGCTAAAGCAA
CCAGAGAGCTGACGACGAGAACTGTGGAAATCAGGAATCCTTTGGTTAAAGGCTTTGAGATTTTCCAGTG
GACAAACTATGCCAAGTTCTCAAGCGAAAAATTAGAATTAGTTTTTAGTGAAGAGATATTGCCTTATCTT
TTCCAGTTAAAAAAATTCATAAAATATAATCTGGAACATGTTAAGTCTTTTGAAAACAAATACTCCATGA
GGATTTATGAGTGGTTATTAAAAGAACTAACACAAAAGAAAACTCACAAGGCAAATATAGAGATTAGCCT
TGATGAATTTAAGTTCATGTTAATGCTTGAAAATAACTACCATGAGTTTAAAAGGCTTAACCAATGGGTT
TTGAAACCAATAAGTAAAGATTTAAACACTTACAGCAATATGAAATTGGTGGTTGATAAGCGAGGCCGCC
CGACTGATACGTTGATTTTCCAAGTTGAACTAGATAGACAAATGGATCTCGTAACCGAACTTGAGAACAA
CCAGATAAAAATGAATGGTGACAAAATACCAACAACCATTACATCAGATTCCTACCTACGTAACGGACTA
AGAAAAACACTACACGATGCTTTAACTGCAAAAATTCAGCTCACCAGTTTTGAGGCAAAATTTTTGAGTG
ACATGCAAAGTAAGCATGATCTCAATGGTTCGTTCTCATGGCTCACGCAAAAACAACGAACAACACTAGA
GAACATACTGGCTAAATACGGAAGGATCTGACAGGAAACAGCTATGACCATGCCCGGGTAAGTGACTAGC
GGAAACACAGAAAAAAGCCCGCACCTGACAGTGCGGGCTTTTTTTTTCGACCAAAGGCTCCGAAGAGCCG
AGTGTCTTCGGTTCGAGACCGAATTCGCGAGCTCTCGCTAGCCAGTTTAAACAATTGCGGCCGCGTACTA
GTCTATCGATTTGGATCCACCCTGCAGGAAGTCTAGACCGTCGACACGGTCTCTGAGAGAAGACACGTCG
CTCTTCGACGTAAGTAACTGACTCGGTACCAAATTCCAGAAAAGAGGCCTCCCGAAAGGGGGGCCTTTTT
TCGTTTTGGTCCTAAGCTTAACTGGCCGTCGTTTTACAGTGTTGACAATTAATCATCGGCATAGTATATC
GGCATAGTATAATACGACAAGGTGAGGAACTAAACCATGGCCAAGTTGACCAGTGCCGTTCCGGTGCTCA
CCGCGCGCGACGTCGCCGGAGCGGTCGAGTTCTGGACCGACCGGCTCGGGTTCTCCCGGGACTTCGTGGA
GGACGACTTCGCCGGTGTGGTCCGGGACGACGTGACCCTGTTCATCAGCGCGGTCCAGGACCAGGTGGTG
CCGGACAACACCCTGGCCTGGGTGTGGGTGCGCGGCCTGGACGAGCTGTACGCCGAGTGGTCGGAGGTCG
TGTCCACGAACTTCCGGGACGCCTCCGGGCCGGCCATGACCGAGATCGGCGAGCAGCCGTGGGGGCGGGA
GTTCGCCCTGCGCGACCCGGCCGGCAACTGCGTGCACTTCGTGGCCGAGGAGCAGGACTGATAATACGAC
TCACTATAGGGTAACTAATTGAGGCGCGCCTACCACCGTCAAAAAAAACGGCGCTTTTTAGCGCCGTTTT
TATTTTTCAACCTTCCTAGGTAAGTGACCCTTTAGTGAGGGTTAATT
